>Addgene plasmid #145989 | pAc5.1B-lambdaN-HA-DmTral-E23K_B | depositor full sequence | sequence record 288434 | Full Sequence
CTTCAAGGAATTAATTCTATATTCTAAAAACACAAATGATACTTCTAAAAAAAATCATGAATGGCATCAA
CTCTGAATCAAATCTTTGCAGATGCACCTACTTCTCATTTCCACTGTCACATCATTTTTCCAGATCTCGC
TGCCTGTTATGTGGCCCACAAACCAAGACACGTTTTATGGCCATTAAAGCTGGCTGATCGTCGCCAAACA
CCAAATACATATCAATATGTACATTCGAGAAAGAAGCGATCAAAGAAGCGTCTTCGGGCGAGTAGGAGAA
TGCGGAGGAGAAGGAGAACGAGCTGATCTAGTATCTCTCCACAATCCAATGCCAACTGACCAACTGGCCA
TATTCGGAGCAATTTGAAGCCAATTTCCATCGCCTGGCGATCGCTCCATTCTTGGCTATATGTTTTTCAC
CGTTCCCGGGGCCATTTTCAAAGACTCGTCGGTAAGATAAGATTGTGTCACTCGCTGTCTCTCTTCATTT
GTCGAAGAATGCTGAGGAATTTCGCGATGACGTCGGCGAGTATTTTGAAGAATGAGAATAATTTGTATTT
ATACGAAAATCAGTTAGTGGAATTTTCTACAAAAACATGTTATCTATAGATAATTTTGTTGCAAAATATG
TTGACTATGACAAAGATTGTATGTATATACCTTTAATGTATTCTCATTTTCTTATGTATTTATAATGGCA
ATGATGATACTGATGATATTTTAAGATGATGCCAGACCACAGGCTGATTTCTGCGTCTTTTGCCGAACGC
AGTGCATGTGCGGTTGTTGTTTTTTGGAATAGTTTCAATTTTCGGACTGTCCGCTTTGATTTCAGTTTCT
TGGCTTATTCAAAAAGCAAAGTAAAGCCAAAAAAGCGAGATGGCAATACCAAATGCGGCAAAACGGTAGT
GGAAGGAAAGGGGTGCGGGGCAGCGGAAGGAAGGGTGGGGCGGGGCGTGGCGGGGTCTGTGGCTGGGCGC
GACGTCACCGACGTTGGAGCCACTCCTTTGACCATGTGTGCGTGTGTGTATTATTCGTGTCTCGCCACTC
GCCGGTTGTTTTTTTCTTTTTATCTCGCTCTCTCTAGCGCCATCTCGTACGCATGCTCAACGCACCGCAT
GTTGCCGTGTCCTTTATGCGTCATTTTGGCTCGAAATAGGCAATTATTTAAACAAAGATTAGTCAACGAA
AACGCTAAAATAAATAAGTCTACAATATGGTTACTTATTGCCATGTGTGTGCAGCCAACGATAGCAACAA
AAGCAACAACACAGTGGCTTTCCCTCTTTCACTTTTTGTTTGCAAGCGCGTGCGAGCAAGACGGCACGAC
CGGCAAACGCAATTACGCTGACAAAGAGCAGACGAAGTTTTGGCCGAAAAACATCAAGGCGCCTGATACG
AATGCATTTGCAATAACAATTGCGATATTTAATATTGTTTATGAAGCTGTTTGACTTCAAAACACACAAA
AAAAAAAATAAAACAAATTATTTGAAAGAGAATTAGGAATCGGACAGCTTATCGTTACGGGCTAACAGCA
CACCGAGACGAAATAGCTTACCTGACGTCACAGCCTCTGGAAGAACTGCCGCCAAGCAGAGAGAGAGAGA
AAAAGAGGGAGAGCAGCTTAGACCGCATGTGCTTGTGTGTGAGGCGTCTCTCTCTTCGTCTCCTGTTTGC
GCAAACGCATAGACTGCACTGAGAAAATCGATTACCTATTTTTTATGAATGAATATTTGCACTATTACTA
TTCAAAACTATTAAGATAGCAATCACATTCAATAGCCAAATACTATACCACCTGAGCGATGCAACGAAAT
GATCAATTTGAGCAAAAATGCTGCATATTTAGGACGGCATCATTATAGAAATGCTTCTTGCTGTGTACTT
TTCTCTCGTCTGGCAGCTGTTTCGCCGTTATTGTTAAAACCGGCTTAAGTTAGGTGTGTTTTCTACGACT
AGTGATGCCCCTACTAGAAGATGTGTGTTGCACAAATGTCCCTGAATAACCAATTTGAAGTGCAGATAGC
AGTAAACGTAAGCTAATATGAATATTATTTAACTGTAATGTTTTAATATCGCTGGACATTACTAATAAAC
CCACTATAAACACATGTACATATGTATGTTTTGGCATACAATGAGTAGTTGGGGAAAAAATGTGTAAAAG
CACCGTGACCATCACAGCATAAAGATAACCAGCTGAAGTATCGAATATGAGTAACCCCCAAATTGAATCA
CATGCCGCAACTGATAGGACCCATGGAAGTACACTCTTCATGGCGATATACAAGACACACACAAGCACGA
ACACCCAGTTGCGGAGGAAATTCTCCGTAAATGAAAACCCAATCGGCGAACAATTCATACCCATATATGG
TAAAAGTTTTGAACGCGACTTGAGAGCGGAGAGCATTGCGGCTGATAAGGTTTTAGCGCTAAGCGGGCTT
TATAAAACGGGCTGCGGGACCAGTTTTCATATCACTACCGTTTGAGTTCTTGTGCTGTGTGGATACTCCT
CCCGACACAAAGCCGCTCCATCAGCCAGCAGTCGTCTAATCCAGAGACCCCGGATCGGGGTACCAACATG
GACGCACAAACACGACGACGTGAGCGTCGCGCTGAGAAACAAGCTCAATGGAAAGCTGCAAACGGTGGAT
CTCCTCCACATATGGCTTACCCATACGATGTTCCAGATTACGCTCCTCCAAGCTTGATGAGCGGGGGATT
ACCGGAGTTGGGCTCCAAAATCAGCCTCATTTCCAAGGCGGACATTCGATACAAGGGCCGCCTGTACACG
GTGGATCCGCAGGAGTGCACCATTGCGCTCTCGAGTGTGCGATCCTTCGGTACAGAAGATCGGGACACCC
AGTTCCAGATAGCGCCGCAATCGCAGATCTACGACTACATCCTCTTCCGTGGCTCGGACATCAAGGACAT
TCGCGTTGTCAACAACCACACGCTGCCGCACCACAATGACCCGGCGATCATGCAGGCGCAGCTCCAGAAC
GGACCGCCCCAGATGCCGCAGCACTTCCCCATGCCCAGCGGGATGAGCGGTCCGCCGCAGCAGCAACAGG
TGCCGTCGCAGCAACCGCCCCAGATGCCAAGCGGTGGAGGCAGTGGTGGTGCTGGTGGAGCAGGAGCTCC
TGGCGGCGGCGGACCCGGCTACGGCAATGGCAATCCGTTCGGCAACCTCGGCGGTCCCAATCTGGCCAAC
ATGGTGGGCAATGCGGGCGGATCGCTTGCACCCGGTTCCGGTGCTCCGGGCAGCGGACCCTTCATGCACA
TCGGTGGCAATCAGCAGCAACCGAAGCCCCAGCAGCAGAAACAGCCAAACATGCTGGCCGGTGCCTCGCG
ATCGACGACGCCCATTAGCCTGATTGTGAGTCCCACGGCGGAGCTGACTCAGCAGCAGCAGCTGCACCAG
CAACAGAACGCTGGCCAGGGTGGCAACGGACGCGATGCAGGACATAAGCGCCAGAACCACCAGCAGCAAC
AGAATCAGCAGCATCAGCAACGTGGCGGACCCAGCCACAACAATATGCAGCATCAGCAGCAACGAGGCGG
CGGCAGTGGAACGGACTTCTATAACCAGCAGCGGGATCGTCGGGACTCCGGACGTCAAATGGACAACAAC
TATAGCAACAACTACAACAACAATAATAATAATCAGCGCAATCGCGGCGGCGGCAACGGAATGCAACAGC
AGCAGCGAGGAGGAAACGGCGGCAGCGGCGGCGGCGGTGGAAACGGAGGTGGAAACAACCCGGCCTGGAA
CATGCATCGCGGCAACCAGAACTCGAACAACATGATGAACATGCGCAACCGCGGCATGGGATCCCGCGGC
CCCATGCGACCCAATCAGGGCTATCGTCCGCAGTCGGCCAATAATCAGAACAAGCCGCGGAACAAGATCA
AGTTCGAGGGCGACTTCGATTTCGAGCAGGCAAACAACAAGTTCGAGGAACTGCGCTCCCAACTGGCCAA
GCTCAAGGTGGCCGAGGATGGTGCACCCAAGCCAGCCACCAATGCAACGGCCGCCACTGCAACTGCAACC
AATGAGCAGGTGGGTGAGAAGGTTGAAGGCGTTCACACACTGAATGGCGAGACCGACAAGAAGGATGATT
CTGGCAACGAGACCGGCGCTGGGGAGCACGAGCCTGAGGGGGATGATGTTGCTGTGTGCTACGACAAGAC
CAAATCGTTCTTCGACAACATCTCGTGCGAGGCTGCCCAGGATCGCAGCAGGAACAAGAAGAACGATTGG
CGCCAGGAGCGCAAGTTGAACACGGAGACCTTCGGAGTGTCCTCCACACGACGTGGCAGTTACCGCGGAC
GCAACCAATACTACAACAATAATGGCAACGGCGGCATTAACTCGGGATATGGAGGAGCGCCAGGCTACAA
CAGGAACAATTATCGCATGGGTGGCGGCGGCGGAAACTTCCGAAACAGGAGCAACAATCGCAACAACGGC
GGCGGTCGTGGCGGAAACGGAATGCCAAACATCACCAATGGCAACACGGTTGCTGCGCTGAAGGCGGCCA
ACAATGCTGCTGGCCACGGATCCAATGCCACGGACTCCAGTGCACCAAATGCCACAACCGCGACGACAAA
GTCGACGTCCCTCTTGCCAGAGCAGACGCAACAGGTGGCGGCAGTTTCACAATAGGCGGCCGCTCGAGTC
TAGAGGGCCCGCGGTTCGAAGGTAAGCCTATCCCTAACCCTCTCCTCGGTCTCGATTCTACGCGTACCGG
TCATCATCACCATCACCATTGAGTTTAAACCCGCTGATCAGCCTCGACTGTGCCTTCTAAGGCCTGAGCT
CGCTGATCAGCCTCGATCGAGGATCCAGACATGATAAGATACATTGATGAGTTTGGACAAACCACAACTA
GAATGCAGTGAAAAAAATGCTTTATTTGTGAAATTTGTGATGCTATTGCTTTATTTGTAACCATTATAAG
CTGCAATAAACAAGTTAACAACAACAATTGCATTCATTTTATGTTTCAGGTTCAGGGGGAGGTGTGGGAG
GTTTTTTAAAGCAAGTAAAACCTCTACAAATGTGGTATGGCTGATTATGATCAGTCGACCGATGCCCTTG
AGAGCCTTCAACCCAGTCAGCTCCTTCCGGTGGGCGCGGGGCATGACTATCGTCGCCGCACTTATGACTG
TCTTCTTTATCATGCAACTCGTAGGACAGGTGCCGGCAGCGCTCTGGGTCATTTTCGGCGAGGACCGCTT
TCGCTGGAGCGCGACGATGATCGGCCTGTCGCTTGCGGTATTCGGAATCTTGCACGCCCTCGCTCAAGCC
TTCGTCACTGGTCCCGCCACCAAACGTTTCGGCGAGAAGCAGGCCATTATCGCCGGCATGGCGGCCGACG
CGCTGGGCTACGTCTTGCTGGCGTTCGCGACGCGAGGCTGGATGGCCTTCCCCATTATGATTCTTCTCGC
TTCCGGCGGCATCGGGATGCCCGCGTTGCAGGCCATGCTGTCCAGGCAGGTAGATGACGACCATCAGGGA
CAGCTTCAAGGATCGCTCGCGGCTCTTACCAGCCAGCAAAAGGCCAGGAACCGTAAAAAGGCCGCGTTGC
TGGCGTTTTTCCATAGGCTCCGCCCCCCTGACGAGCATCACAAAAATCGACGCTCAAGTCAGAGGTGGCG
AAACCCGACAGGACTATAAAGATACCAGGCGTTTCCCCCTGGAAGCTCCCTCGTGCGCTCTCCTGTTCCG
ACCCTGCCGCTTACCGGATACCTGTCCGCCTTTCTCCCTTCGGGAAGCGTGGCGCTTTCTCAATGCTCAC
GCTGTAGGTATCTCAGTTCGGTGTAGGTCGTTCGCTCCAAGCTGGGCTGTGTGCACGAACCCCCCGTTCA
GCCCGACCGCTGCGCCTTATCCGGTAACTATCGTCTTGAGTCCAACCCGGTAAGACACGACTTATCGCCA
CTGGCAGCAGCCACTGGTAACAGGATTAGCAGAGCGAGGTATGTAGGCGGTGCTACAGAGTTCTTGAAGT
GGTGGCCTAACTACGGCTACACTAGAAGGACAGTATTTGGTATCTGCGCTCTGCTGAAGCCAGTTACCTT
CGGAAAAAGAGTTGGTAGCTCTTGATCCGGCAAACAAACCACCGCTGGTAGCGGTGGTTTTTTTGTTTGC
AAGCAGCAGATTACGCGCAGAAAAAAAGGATCTCAAGAAGATCCTTTGATCTTTTCTACGGGGTCTGACG
CTCAGTGGAACGAAAACTCACGTTAAGGGATTTTGGTCATGAGATTATCAAAAAGGATCTTCACCTAGAT
CCTTTTAAATTAAAAATGAAGTTTTAAATCAATCTAAAGTATATATGAGTAAACTTGGTCTGACAGTTAC
CAATGCTTAATCAGTGAGGCACCTATCTCAGCGATCTGTCTATTTCGTTCATCCATAGTTGCCTGACTCC
CCGTCGTGTAGATAACTACGATACGGGAGGGCTTACCATCTGGCCCCAGTGCTGCAATGATACCGCGAGA
CCCACGCTCACCGGCTCCAGATTTATCAGCAATAAACCAGCCAGCCGGAAGGGCCGAGCGCAGAAGTGGT
CCTGCAACTTTATCCGCCTCCATCCAGTCTATTAATTGTTGCCGGGAAGCTAGAGTAAGTAGTTCGCCAG
TTAATAGTTTGCGCAACGTTGTTGCCATTGCTGCAGGCATCGTGGTGTCACGCTCGTCGTTTGGTATGGC
TTCATTCAGCTCCGGTTCCCAACGATCAAGGCGAGTTACATGATCCCCCATGTTGTGCAAAAAAGCGGTT
AGCTCCTTCGGTCCTCCGATCGTTGTCAGAAGTAAGTTGGCCGCAGTGTTATCACTCATGGTTATGGCAG
CACTGCATAATTCTCTTACTGTCATGCCATCCGTAAGATGCTTTTCTGTGACTGGTGAGTACTCAACCAA
GTCATTCTGAGAATAGTGTATGCGGCGACCGAGTTGCTCTTGCCCGGCGTCAACACGGGATAATACCGCG
CCACATAGCAGAACTTTAAAAGTGCTCATCATTGGAAAACGTTCTTCGGGGCGAAAACTCTCAAGGATCT
TACCGCTGTTGAGATCCAGTTCGATGTAACCCACTCGTGCACCCAACTGATCTTCAGCATCTTTTACTTT
CACCAGCGTTTCTGGGTGAGCAAAAACAGGAAGGCAAAATGCCGCAAAAAAGGGAATAAGGGCGACACGG
AAATGTTGAATACTCATACTCTTCCTTTTTCAATATTATTGAAGCATTTATCAGGGTTATTGTCTCATGA
GCGGATACATATTTGAATGTATTTAGAAAAATAAACAAATAGGGGTTCCGCGCACATTTCCCCGAAAAGT
GCCACCTGACGTCTAAGAAACCATTATTATCATGACATTAACCTATAAAAATAGGCGTATCACGAGGCCC
TTTCGT
Features (pLannotate 1.2.2; 12 found; start..end, strand, type, name):
     56..2568    +  promoter       Ac5 promoter: Drosophila melanogaster actin 5C promoter
   2588..2653    +  CDS            N (fragment): REGN_LAMBD - Experimental evidence at protein level: Swiss-Prot protein existence level 1. Plays a role as a transcriptional antitermination factor that allows the virus to initiate its lytic phase. Activates expression of the delayed viral early genes by modifying host RNA polymerase (RNAP) into a form that is resistant to termination signals. This antitermination function requires the host NusA protein which serves to stabilize the interaction between antitermination protein N and host RNA polymerase. From Escherichia phage lambda (Bacteriophage lambda).
   2678..2704    +  CDS            3xHA (fragment): three tandem HA epitope tags
   2717..3004    +  CDS            Lsm14a (fragment): LS14A_MOUSE - Also known as Fam61a, Rap55a. Experimental evidence at protein level: Swiss-Prot protein existence level 1. Essential for formation of P-bodies, cytoplasmic structures that provide storage sites for translationally inactive mRNAs and protect them from degradation. Acts as a repressor of mRNA translation. May play a role in mitotic spindle assembly. From Mus musculus (Mouse).
   3917..4336    +  CDS            Lsm14a (fragment): LS14A_MOUSE - Also known as Fam61a, Rap55a. Experimental evidence at protein level: Swiss-Prot protein existence level 1. Essential for formation of P-bodies, cytoplasmic structures that provide storage sites for translationally inactive mRNAs and protect them from degradation. Acts as a repressor of mRNA translation. May play a role in mitotic spindle assembly. From Mus musculus (Mouse).
   4711..4752    +  CDS            V5 tag: epitope tag from simian virus 5
   4852..4986    -  polyA_signal   SV40 poly(A) signal: SV40 polyadenylation signal
   5009..5093    -  CDS            large T antigen (fragment): large T antigen from SV40 (simian virus 40)
   5094..5564    +  CDS            TcR (fragment): tetracycline efflux protein; tet; confers resistance to tetracycline
   5608..6196    -  rep_origin     ori: high-copy-number ColE1/pMB1/pBR322/pUC origin of replication
   6367..7227    -  CDS            AmpR: β-lactamase; bla; confers resistance to ampicillin, carbenicillin, and related antibiotics
   7228..7332    -  promoter       AmpR promoter: bla
