[The description below was written by a language model from this plasmid's Addgene catalogue record and pLannotate feature annotations shown in this document.]
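Description:
pAc5.1B-lambdaN-HA-DmTral-E23K_B is a 7.4 kb insect expression plasmid for producing a mutant form of the Drosophila melanogaster protein Trailer Hitch (Tral, also called LSm15) in fly cells. The catalogue lists the backbone as unknown, although the name and annotated parts point to a pAc5.1-type vector. It is maintained in E. coli through a ColE1/pUC-family origin and selected with ampicillin via the bla gene and its promoter. The record lists it as low copy even though the annotated origin is of the high-copy type. A fragment of a tetracycline resistance gene and a piece of SV40 large T antigen are also detected; these appear to be non-functional backbone remnants.

Expression is driven by the constitutive Drosophila actin 5C promoter. Downstream lies a short fragment of the bacteriophage lambda N protein, followed by an HA epitope and then the Tral coding sequence. The annotation tool detects Tral only as two fragments homologous to mouse Lsm14a, the related P-body protein, rather than as the fly gene itself. The lambda N peptide binds boxB RNA hairpins, so such fusions are typically used to tether a protein to a boxB-containing reporter mRNA and measure its effect on translation or stability, while HA allows detection and immunoprecipitation. The record itself states only insect expression as the purpose.

The insert carries the E23K substitution named in the title, plus three silent changes and four further amino acid differences relative to the reference sequence. A V5 tag from the vector lies downstream of the insert, but the record does not show whether it is in frame with Tral. An SV40 polyadenylation signal follows. The depositor sequence may be theoretical rather than fully verified.
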