Addgene plasmid #145989: pAc5.1B-lambdaN-HA-DmTral-E23K_B
Purpose: Insect Expression of DmTral-E23K
Depositing lab: Elisa Izaurralde. Depositing organization: Max Planck Institute for Developmental Biology. Publication: Similar modes of interaction enable Trailer Hitch and EDC3 to associate with DCP1 and Me31B in distinct protein complexes. Tritschler F, Eulalio A, Helms S, Schmidt S, Coles M, Weichenrieder O, Izaurralde E, Truffault V. Mol Cell Biol. 2008 Nov . 28(21):6695-708. 10.1128/MCB.00759-08 PubMed 18765641.
Backbone
  Vector backbone: Unknown
  Vector type: Insect Expression
Growth in bacteria
  Bacterial resistance: Ampicillin, 100 μg/mL
  Growth temperature: 37°C
  Growth strain: DH5alpha
  Copy number: Low Copy
Gene/Insert
  Gene/Insert name: DmTral-E23K (alt names: Trailer Hitch; Dm LSm15)
  Species: D. melanogaster (fly)
  Mutation: three silent mutations A198C, A387G, A1437G and 4 mutations Q279H, E485G, K512R and A605V compared to the sequence given by: NCBI:NM_140328.4 or UniProt Q9VTZ0.
  Entrez Gene: tral (a.k.a. Dmel_CG10686, BEST:GH08269, CG10686, DmLSm15, Dmel\CG10686, LSm15, Lsm15, Scd6p, TRAL, Tral, anon-EST:Posey139, anon-WO0172774.89, anon-WO02059370.24, p67, p70)
  Cloning method: Unknown
Terms and licenses: Academic/Nonprofit Terms; Industry Terms: Not Available to Industry
Depositor comments: Plasmids from this collection were made available to the research community and donated after the lab closed. Please note that the sequence provided by the depositing laboratory may be theoretical/predicted or based on Sanger sequencing results. There may be discrepancies between sequencing results obtained by Addgene and the depositor sequence. If an Addgene verified sequence is not available, please contact before placing your order to request that our lab fully sequence the plasmid.
How to cite: pAc5.1B-lambdaN-HA-DmTral-E23K_B was a gift from Elisa Izaurralde (Addgene plasmid # 145989 ; http://n2t.net/addgene:145989 ; RRID:Addgene_145989)
